>Addgene plasmid #209941 | pA-CBh-TP-CNOT7(minusCNOT6NOT1interaction)-V5H6.MCh.Puro | addgene full sequence | sequence record 418733 | Addgene NGS Result
CAACTTTGTATAGAAAAGTTGCGTTACATAACTTACGGTAAATGGCCCGCCTGGCTGACCGCCCAACGAC
CCCCGCCCATTGACGTCAATAGTAACGCCAATAGGGACTTTCCATTGACGTCAATGGGTGGAGTATTTAC
GGTAAACTGCCCACTTGGCAGTACATCAAGTGTATCATATGCCAAGTACGCCCCCTATTGACGTCAATGA
CGGTAAATGGCCCGCCTGGCATTGTGCCCAGTACATGACCTTATGGGACTTTCCTACTTGGCAGTACATC
TACGTATTAGTCATCGCTATTACCATGGTCGAGGTGAGCCCCACGTTCTGCTTCACTCTCCCCATCTCCC
CCCCCTCCCCACCCCCAATTTTGTATTTATTTATTTTTTAATTATTTTGTGCAGCGATGGGGGCGGGGGG
GGGGGGGGGGCGCGCGCCAGGCGGGGCGGGGCGGGGCGAGGGGCGGGGCGGGGCGAGGCGGAGAGGTGCG
GCGGCAGCCAATCAGAGCGGCGCGCTCCGAAAGTTTCCTTTTATGGCGAGGCGGCGGCGGCGGCGGCCCT
ATAAAAAGCGAAGCGCGCGGCGGGCGGGAGTCGCTGCGCGCTGCCTTCGCCCCGTGCCCCGCTCCGCCGC
CGCCTCGCGCCGCCCGCCCCGGCTCTGACTGACCGCGTTACTCCCACAGGTGAGCGGGCGGGACGGCCCT
TCTCCTCCGGGCTGTAATTAGCTGAGCAAGAGGTAAGGGTTTAAGGGATGGTTGGTTGGTGGGGTATTAA
TGTTTAATTACCTGGAGCACCTGCCTGAAATCACTTTTTTTCAGGTTGGCAAGTTTGTACAAAAAAGCAG
GCTGCCACCATGGCTTCTAACTTTACTCAGTTCGTTCTCGTCGACAATGGCGGAACTGGCGACGTGACTG
TCGCCCCAAGCAACTTCGCTAACGGGGTCGCTGAATGGATCAGCTCTAACTCGCGTTCACAGGCTTACAA
AGTAACCTGTAGCGTTCGTCAGAGCTCTGCGCAGAATCGCAAATACACCATCAAAGTCGAGGTGCCTAAA
GTGGCAACCCAGACTGTTGGTGGTGTAGAGCTTCCTGTAGCCGCATGGCGTTCGTACTTAAATATGGAAC
TAACCATTCCAATTTTCGCTACGAATTCCGACTGCGAGCTTATTGTTAAGGCAATGCAAGGTCTCCTAAA
AGATGGAAACCCGATTCCCTCGGCCATCGCAGCAAACTCCGGCATCTACGGCGGCGCTAGCAGCATGCCA
GCGGCAACTGTAGATCATAGCCAAAGAATTTGTGAAGTTTGGGCTTGCAACTTGGATGAAGAGATGAAGA
AAATTCGTCAAGTTATCCGAAAATATAATTACGTTGCTATGGACACCGAGTTTCCAGGTGTGGTTGCAAG
ACCCATTGGAGAATTCAGGAGCAATGCTGACTATCAATACCAACTATTGCGGTGGAATGTAGACTGGTTA
AAGATAATTCAGCTAGGACTGACATTTATGAATGAGCAAGGAGAATACCCTCCAGGAACTTCAACTTGGC
AGTTTAATTTTAAATTTAATTTGACGGAGGACATGTATGCCCAGGACTCTATAGAGCTACTAACAACATC
TGGTATCCAGTTTAAAAAACATGAGGAGGAAGGAATTGAAACCCAGTACTTTGCAGAACTTCTTCGGACT
TCTGGAGTGGTCCTCTGTGAAGGGGTCAAATGGTTGTCATTTCATAGCGGTTACGACTTTGGCTACTTAA
TCAAAATCCTAACCAACTCTAACTTGCCTGAAGAAGAACTTGACTTCTTTGAGATCCTTCGATTGTTTTT
TCCTGTCATTTATGATGTGAAGTACCTCATGAAGAGCTGCAAAAATCTCAAAGGTGGATTACAGGAGGTG
GCAGAACAGTTAGAGCTGGAACGGATAGGACCACAACATCAGGCAGGATCTGATTCATTGCTCACAGGAA
TGGCCTTTTTCAAAATGAGAGAAATGTTCTTTGAAGATCATATTGATGATGCCAAATATTGTGGTCATTT
GTATGGCCTTGGTTCTGGTTCATCCTATGTACAGAATGGCACAGGGAATGCATATGAAGAGGAAGCCAAC
AAGCAGTCAGGGGATCCGGGCCCGCGGTTCGAAGGTAAGCCTATCCCTAACCCTCTCCTCGGTCTCGATT
CTACGCGTACCGGTCATCATCACCATCACCATTGAACCCAGCTTTCTTGTACAAAGTGGTGATGGCCGGC
CGCTTCGAGCAGACATGATAAGATACATTGATGAGTTTGGACAAACCACAACTAGAATGCAGTGAAAAAA
ATGCTTTATTTGTGAAATTTGTGATGCTATTGCTTTATTTGTAACCATTATAAGCTGCAATAAACAAGTT
AACAACAACAATTGCATTCATTTTATGTTTCAGGTTCAGGGGGAGGTGTGGGAGGTTTTTTAAAGCAAGT
AAAACCTCTACAAATGTGGTACGCGTTGACATTGATTATTGACTAGTTATTAATAGTAATCAATTACGGG
GTCATTAGTTCATAGCCCATATATGGAGTTCCGCGTTACATAACTTACGGTAAATGGCCCGCCTGGCTGA
CCGCCCAACGACCCCCGCCCATTGACGTCAATAATGACGTATGTTCCCATAGTAACGCCAATAGGGACTT
TCCATTGACGTCAATGGGTGGAGTATTTACGGTAAACTGCCCACTTGGCAGTACATCAAGTGTATCATAT
GCCAAGTACGCCCCCTATTGACGTCAATGACGGTAAATGGCCCGCCTGGCATTATGCCCAGTACATGACC
TTATGGGACTTTCCTACTTGGCAGTACATCTACGTATTAGTCATCGCTATTACCATGGTGATGCGGTTTT
GGCAGTACATCAATGGGCGTGGATAGCGGTTTGACTCACGGGGATTTCCAAGTCTCCACCCCATTGACGT
CAATGGGAGTTTGTTTTGGCACCAAAATCAACGGGACTTTCCAAAATGTCGTAACAACTCCGCCCCATTG
ACGCAAATGGGCGGTAGGCGTGTACGGTGGGAGGTCTATATAAGCAGAGCTCTCTGGCTAACTAGAGAAC
CCACTGCGCCACCATGGTGAGCAAGGGCGAGGAGGATAACATGGCCATCATCAAGGAGTTCATGCGCTTC
AAGGTGCACATGGAGGGCTCCGTGAACGGCCACGAGTTCGAGATCGAGGGCGAGGGCGAGGGCCGCCCCT
ACGAGGGCACCCAGACCGCCAAGCTGAAGGTGACCAAGGGTGGCCCCCTGCCCTTCGCCTGGGACATCCT
GTCCCCTCAGTTCATGTACGGCTCCAAGGCCTACGTGAAGCACCCCGCCGACATCCCCGACTACTTGAAG
CTGTCCTTCCCCGAGGGCTTCAAGTGGGAGCGCGTGATGAACTTCGAGGACGGCGGCGTGGTGACCGTGA
CCCAGGACTCCTCCCTGCAGGACGGCGAGTTCATCTACAAGGTGAAGCTGCGCGGCACCAACTTCCCCTC
CGACGGCCCCGTAATGCAGAAGAAGACCATGGGCTGGGAGGCCTCCTCCGAGCGGATGTACCCCGAGGAC
GGCGCCCTGAAGGGCGAGATCAAGCAGAGGCTGAAGCTGAAGGACGGCGGCCACTACGACGCTGAGGTCA
AGACCACCTACAAGGCCAAGAAGCCCGTGCAGCTGCCCGGCGCCTACAACGTCAACATCAAGTTGGACAT
CACCTCCCACAACGAGGACTACACCATCGTGGAACAGTACGAACGCGCCGAGGGCCGCCACTCCACCGGC
GGCATGGACGAGCTGTACAAGATGACCGAGTACAAGCCCACGGTGCGCCTCGCCACCCGCGACGACGTCC
CCAGGGCCGTACGCACCCTCGCCGCCGCGTTCGCCGACTACCCCGCCACGCGCCACACCGTCGATCCGGA
CCGCCACATCGAGCGGGTCACCGAGCTGCAAGAACTCTTCCTCACGCGCGTCGGGCTCGACATCGGCAAG
GTGTGGGTCGCGGACGACGGCGCCGCGGTGGCGGTCTGGACCACGCCGGAGAGCGTCGAAGCGGGGGCGG
TGTTCGCCGAGATCGGCCCGCGCATGGCCGAGTTGAGCGGTTCCCGGCTGGCCGCGCAGCAACAGATGGA
AGGCCTCCTGGCGCCGCACCGGCCCAAGGAGCCCGCGTGGTTCCTGGCCACCGTCGGCGTCTCGCCCGAC
CACCAGGGCAAGGGTCTGGGCAGCGCCGTCGTGCTCCCCGGAGTGGAGGCGGCCGAGCGCGCCGGGGTGC
CCGCCTTCCTGGAGACCTCCGCGCCCCGCAACCTCCCCTTCTACGAGCGGCTCGGCTTCACCGTCACCGC
CGACGTCGAGGTGCCCGAAGGACCGCGCACCTGGTGCATGACCCGCAAGCCCGGTGCCTGACTCGAGTCT
AGAGGGCCCGTTTAAACCCGCTGATCAGCCTCGACTGTGCCTTCTAGTTGCCAGCCATCTGTTGTTTGCC
CCTCCCCCGTGCCTTCCTTGACCCTGGAAGGTGCCACTCCCACTGTCCTTTCCTAATAAAATGAGGAAAT
TGCATCGCATTGTCTGAGTAGGTGTCATTCTATTCTGGGGGGTGGGGTGGGGCAGGACAGCAAGGGGGAG
GATTGGGAAGACAATAGCAGGCATGCTGGGGATGCGGTGGGCTCTATGGGCGGCCGCGGCGCTCTTCCGC
TTCCTCGCTCACTGACTCGCTGCGCTCGGTCGTTCGGCTGCGGCGAGCGGTATCAGCTCACTCAAAGGCG
GTAATACGGTTATCCACAGAATCAGGGGATAACGCAGGAAAGAACATGTGAGCAAAAGGCCAGCAAAAGG
CCAGGAACCGTAAAAAGGCCGCGTTGCTGGCGTTTTTCCATAGGCTCCGCCCCCCTGACGAGCATCACAA
AAATCGACGCTCAAGTCAGAGGTGGCGAAACCCGACAGGACTATAAAGATACCAGGCGTTTCCCCCTGGA
AGCTCCCTCGTGCGCTCTCCTGTTCCGACCCTGCCGCTTACCGGATACCTGTCCGCCTTTCTCTCTTCGG
GAAGCGTGGCGCTTTCTCATAGCTCACGCTGTAGGTATCTCAGTTCGGTGTAGGTCGTTCGCTCCAAGCT
GGGCTGTGTGCACGAACCCCCCGTTCAGCCCGACCGCTGCGCCTTATCCGGTAACTATCGTCTTGAGTCC
AACCCGGTAAGACACGACTTATCGCCACTGGCAGCAGCCACTGGTAACAGGATTAGCAGAGCGAGGTATG
TAGGCGGTGCTACAGAGTTCTTGAAGTGGTGGCCTAACTACGGCTACACTAGAAGAACAGTATTTGGTAT
CTGCGCTCTGCTGAAGCCAGTTACCTTCGGAAAAAGAGTTGGTAGCTCTTGATCCGGCAAACAAACCACC
GCTGGTAGCGGTGGTTTTTTTGTTTGCAAGCAGCAGATTACGCGCAGAAAAAAAGGATCTCAAGAAGATC
CTTTGATCTTTTCTACGGGGTCTGACGCTCAGTGGAACGAAAACTCACGTTAAGGGATTTTGGTCATGAG
ATTATCAAAAAGGATCTTCACCTAGATCCTTTTAAATTAAAAATGAAGTTTTAAATCAATCTAAAGTATA
TATGAGTAAACTTGGTCTGACAGTTACCAATGCTTAATCAGTGAGGCACCTATCTCAGCGATCTGTCTAT
TTCGTTCATCCATAGTTGCCTGACTCCCCGTCGTGTAGATAACTACGATACGGGAGGGCTTACCATCTGG
CCCCAGTGCTGCAATGATACCGCGAGACCCACGCTCACCGGCTCCAGATTTATCAGCAATAAACCAGCCA
GCCGGAAGGGCCGAGCGCAGAAGTGGTCCTGCAACTTTATCCGCCTCCATCCAGTCTATTAATTGTTGCC
GGGAAGCTAGAGTAAGTAGTTCGCCAGTTAATAGTTTGCGCAACGTTGTTGCCATTGCTACAGGCATCGT
GGTGTCACGCTCGTCGTTTGGTATGGCTTCATTCAGCTCCGGTTCCCAACGATCAAGGCGAGTTACATGA
TCCCCCATGTTGTGCAAAAAAGCGGTTAGCTCCTTCGGTCCTCCGATCGTTGTCAGAAGTAAGTTGGCCG
CAGTGTTATCACTCATGGTTATGGCAGCACTGCATAATTCTCTTACTGTCATGCCATCCGTAAGATGCTT
TTCTGTGACTGGTGAGTACTCAACCAAGTCATTCTGAGAATAGTGTATGCGGCGACCGAGTTGCTCTTGC
CCGGCGTCAATACGGGATAATACCGCGCCACATAGCAGAACTTTAAAAGTGCTCATCATTGGAAAACGTT
CTTCGGGGCGAAAACTCTCAAGGATCTTACCGCTGTTGAGATCCAGTTCGATGTAACCCACTCGTGCACC
CAACTGATCTTCAGCATCTTTTACTTTCACCAGCGTTTCTGGGTGAGCAAAAACAGGAAGGCAAAATGCC
GCAAAAAAGGGAATAAGGGCGACACGGAAATGTTGAATACTCATACTCTTCCTTTTTCAATATTATTGAA
GCATTTATCAGGGTTATTGTCTCATGAGCGGATACATATTTGAATGTATTTAGAAAAATAAACAAATAGG
GGTTCCGCGCACATTTCCCCGAAAAGTGCCACCTGACGTCTAAGAAACCATTATTATCATGACATTAACC
TATAAAAATAGGCGTATCACGAGGCCCTTTCGTCGGCGCGCCGCGGCCGC
Features (pLannotate 1.2.2; 19 found; start..end, strand, type, name):
      1..21      +  protein_bind   attB4: mutant version of attB; core recombination site for the Gateway® BP reaction BP Clonase™
     22..307     +  enhancer       CMV enhancer: human cytomegalovirus immediate early enhancer; contains an 18-bp deletion relative to the standard CMV enhancer
    309..586     +  promoter       chicken β-actin promoter: No description available
    587..814     +  intron         hybrid intron: hybrid between chicken β-actin (CBA) and minute virus of mice (MMV) introns (Gray et al., 2011)
    820..840     +  protein_bind   attB1: mutant version of attB; core recombination site for the Gateway® BP reaction BP Clonase™
    850..1239    +  CDS            CAPSD_BPMS2: Experimental evidence at protein level: Swiss-Prot protein existence level 1. Acts as a translational repressor of viral replicase synthesis late in infection. This latter function is the result of capsid protein interaction with an RNA hairpin which contains the replicase ribosome-binding site. From Escherichia phage MS2 (Bacteriophage MS2).
   1255..2109    +  CDS            CNOT7: CNOT7_HUMAN - Also known as CAF1. Experimental evidence at protein level: Swiss-Prot protein existence level 1. Has 3'-5' poly(A) exoribonuclease activity for synthetic poly(A) RNA substrate. Its function seems to be partially redundant with that of CNOT8. Catalytic component of the CCR4-NOT complex which is one of the major cellular mRNA deadenylases and is linked to various cellular processes including bulk mRNA degradation, miRNA-mediated repression, translational repression during translational initiation and general transcription regulation. During miRNA-mediated repression the complex se
   2134..2175    +  CDS            V5 tag: epitope tag from simian virus 5
   2206..2230    -  protein_bind   attB2: mutant version of attB; recombination site for the Gateway® BP reaction BP Clonase™
   2259..2380    -  polyA_signal   SV40 poly(A) signal: SV40 polyadenylation signal
   2403..2471    -  CDS            large T antigen (fragment): large T antigen from SV40 (simian virus 40)
   2478..2857    +  enhancer       CMV enhancer: human cytomegalovirus immediate early enhancer
   2858..3061    +  promoter       CMV promoter: human cytomegalovirus (CMV) immediate early promoter
   3094..3801    +  CDS            mCherry: mCherry is a basic (constitutively fluorescent) red fluorescent protein published in 2004, derived from Discosoma sp.. It is reported to be a very rapidly-maturing monomer with low acid sensitivity.
   3802..4401    +  CDS            PuroR: puromycin N-acetyltransferase; pac from Streptomyces alboniger; confers resistance to puromycin
   4445..4669    +  polyA_signal   bGH poly(A) signal: bovine growth hormone polyadenylation signal
   4865..5453    -  rep_origin     ori: high-copy-number ColE1/pMB1/pBR322/pUC origin of replication
   5624..6484    -  CDS            AmpR: β-lactamase; bla; confers resistance to ampicillin, carbenicillin, and related antibiotics
   6485..6589    -  promoter       AmpR promoter: bla
