[The description below was written by a language model from this plasmid's Addgene catalogue record and pLannotate feature annotations shown in this document.]
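Description:
pA-CBh-TP-CNOT7(minusCNOT6NOT1interaction)-V5H6.MCh.Puro is a roughly 6.7 kb mammalian expression plasmid built on the pA backbone, with part of it derived from a commercially assembled vector. Residual Gateway attB4, attB1 and attB2 sites flank the promoter and coding modules. It is propagated in E. coli through a ColE1/pUC-type origin and an ampicillin resistance gene (β-lactamase under its own promoter). The feature annotation calls the origin high-copy, whereas the catalogue entry lists the plasmid as low copy.

The plasmid carries two independent mammalian expression cassettes. In the first, the CBh promoter (a CMV enhancer, the chicken β-actin promoter and a hybrid CBA/MVM intron) drives a fusion protein. This consists of an N-terminal tethering protein (TP, the bacteriophage MS2 coat protein), human CNOT7 (855 bp) and a C-terminal V5 epitope with a His6 tag, followed by an SV40 polyadenylation signal. CNOT7 (CAF1) is a catalytic deadenylase subunit of the CCR4-NOT complex. This version carries mutations intended to abolish its interaction with NOT1 and CNOT6, although the record does not list the specific substitutions. In the second cassette, a full CMV enhancer/promoter expresses mCherry joined directly to puromycin N-acetyltransferase, terminated by a bGH poly(A) signal. This allows transfected cells to be identified by red fluorescence and selected with puromycin.

Because the MS2 coat protein binds its cognate RNA hairpin, the construct is suited to tethering assays that recruit CNOT7 to reporter mRNAs bearing MS2 sites. The mutant would then serve to test whether tethered CNOT7 acts independently of the rest of the CCR4-NOT complex, which fits the associated study of functional proximity across an mRNA.
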