Addgene plasmid #209941: pA-CBh-TP-CNOT7(minusCNOT6NOT1interaction)-V5H6.MCh.Puro
Purpose: In mammalian cells expresses TP fused to a CNOT7 that does not interact with CNOT6 or NOT1 with a V5H6 tag. Also expresses an mCherry fluorescent protein and puromycin resistance marker.
Depositing lab: Kevin Weeks. Depositing organization: University of North Carolina at Chapel Hill. Publication: Functional Proximity across an mRNA. Hatfield BM, Weidmann CA, McCutchin CA, Irving PS, Nelson IM, Felder S, Weeks KM. Biochemistry. 2025 Sep 16;64(18):3854-3865. doi: 10.1021/acs.biochem.5c00340. Epub 2025 Aug 12. PubMed 40792674.
Backbone
  Vector backbone: pA
  Total vector size (bp): 6699
  Vector type: Mammalian Expression
  Selectable markers: Puromycin
Growth in bacteria
  Bacterial resistance: Ampicillin, 100 μg/mL
  Growth temperature: 37°C
  Growth strain: DH5alpha
  Copy number: Low Copy
Gene/Insert 1
  Gene/Insert name: CCR4-NOT transcription complex subunit 7 (Mutation to inhibit interaction with NOT1 and CNOT6) (alt name: CNOT7(minusCNOT6NOT1interaction))
  Species: H. sapiens (human)
  Insert size (bp): 855
  Entrez Gene: CNOT7 (a.k.a. CAF-1, CAF1, Caf1a, hCAF-1)
  Promoter: CBh
  Tag / fusion protein: V5 epitope with H6 tag (C terminal on insert); TP (MS2 coat protein) (N terminal on insert)
  Cloning method: Unknown
  Sequencing primers: 5′ NA; 3′ NA
Gene/Insert 2
  Gene/Insert name: mCherry fluorescent protein fused to puromycin resistance marker
  Promoter: CMV
  Cloning method: Unknown
  Sequencing primers: 5′ NA; 3′ NA
Resource information
  A portion of this plasmid was derived from a plasmid made by: Vector builder
Terms and licenses: Academic/Nonprofit Terms; Industry Terms: Not Available to Industry
How to cite: pA-CBh-TP-CNOT7(minusCNOT6NOT1interaction)-V5H6.MCh.Puro was a gift from Kevin Weeks (Addgene plasmid # 209941 ; http://n2t.net/addgene:209941 ; RRID:Addgene_209941)
